Addgene plasmid #72174: Sema6d.z-Fc-His
Purpose: Expresses the extracellular region of the Sema6D, isoform z protein, C-terminally fused to the Fc region of human IgG1 + 6X histidine tag.
Depositing lab: Woj Wojtowicz. Depositing organization: University of California, Berkeley. Publication: An extracellular biochemical screen reveals that FLRTs and Unc5s mediate neuronal subtype recognition in the retina. Visser JJ, Cheng Y, Perry SC, Chastain AB, Parsa B, Masri SS, Ray TA, Kay JN, Wojtowicz WM. Elife. 2015 Dec 3;4. pii: e08149. doi: 10.7554/eLife.08149. PubMed 26633812.
Backbone
  Vector backbone: pCMVi-SV40ori
  Vector type: Mammalian Expression
Growth in bacteria
  Bacterial resistance: Ampicillin, 100 μg/mL
  Growth temperature: 37°C
  Growth strain: DH5alpha
  Copy number: High Copy
Gene/Insert
  Gene/Insert name: Sema6d.z (alt names: Semaphorin 6D, isoform z; NCBI gene ID 214968)
  Species: M. musculus (mouse)
  Insert size (bp): 1809
  Entrez Gene: Sema6d (a.k.a. 1110067B02Rik, AA409156, D330011G23, mKIAA1479)
  Promoter: CMV
  Tag / fusion protein: Fc-His (C terminal on backbone)
  Cloning method: Restriction Enzyme; 5′ cloning site NotI (not destroyed); 3′ cloning site SpeI (not destroyed)
  Sequencing primers: 5′ GTCAGAGGTAACTCCCGTTGC; 3′ ATCATGAGGGTGTCCTTG
Terms and licenses: Academic/Nonprofit Terms; Industry Terms: Not Available to Industry
Depositor comments: Seam6d.z is missing exons 16a and 18.
How to cite: Sema6d.z-Fc-His was a gift from Woj Wojtowicz (Addgene plasmid # 72174 ; http://n2t.net/addgene:72174 ; RRID:Addgene_72174)
