[The description below was written by a language model from this plasmid's Addgene catalogue record and pLannotate feature annotations shown in this document.]
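Description:
Sema6d.z-Fc-His is a mammalian expression plasmid built on the pCMVi-SV40ori backbone for producing a soluble, tagged form of the mouse semaphorin 6D ectodomain. It is propagated in E. coli as a high-copy plasmid through a ColE1/pUC-type origin and selected with ampicillin via the β-lactamase gene. The annotated backbone also carries an f1 phage origin and short remnants of rop, bom and lacZα left over from parental vectors. An SV40 enhancer/early promoter region is present outside the expression cassette. This region contains the SV40 origin referred to in the backbone name, which would permit episomal amplification in cells expressing large T antigen.

The expression cassette is driven by the human cytomegalovirus immediate early enhancer and promoter, followed by CMV intron A, an element commonly included to boost transcript processing and expression. Downstream, between retained NotI and SpeI sites, lies the extracellular region of Sema6D isoform z (insert of about 1.8 kb), which the depositor notes lacks exons 16a and 18. It is fused at its C terminus to the Fc region of human IgG1 and a 6X histidine tag supplied by the backbone, and the transcript ends at an SV40 polyadenylation signal. The His tag is listed in the catalogue fields but is not separately annotated in the feature table.

Removing the transmembrane and cytoplasmic portions yields an ectodomain fusion, with the Fc and His moieties offering handles for capture, detection or purification. The associated publication describes an extracellular biochemical screen for binding interactions among neuronal cell-surface recognition proteins in the retina, which is the likely context for this construct's use.
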