Features (pLannotate 1.2.2; 14 found; start..end, strand, type, name):
     25..408     +  enhancer       CMV enhancer: human cytomegalovirus immediate early enhancer
    410..609     +  promoter       CMV promoter: human cytomegalovirus (CMV) immediate early promoter
    748..1573    +  intron         CMV intron A: human cytomegalovirus intron A (Chapman et al., 1991)
   1610..3442    +  CDS            Sema6d (fragment): SEM6D_MOUSE - Also known as Kiaa1479. Experimental evidence at protein level: Swiss-Prot protein existence level 1. Shows growth cone collapsing activity on dorsal root ganglion (DRG) neurons in vitro. May be a stop signal for the DRG neurons in their target areas, and possibly also for other neurons. May also be involved in the maintenance and remodeling of neuronal connections (By similarity). From Mus musculus (Mouse).
   3425..4105    +  CDS            IGHG1 (fragment): IGHG1_HUMAN - Experimental evidence at protein level: Swiss-Prot protein existence level 1. Constant region of immunoglobulin heavy chains. Immunoglobulins, also known as antibodies, are membrane-bound or secreted glycoproteins produced by B lymphocytes. In the recognition phase of humoral immunity, the membrane-bound immunoglobulins serve as receptors which, upon binding of a specific antigen, trigger the clonal expansion and differentiation of B lymphocytes into immunoglobulins- secreting plasma cells. Secreted immunoglobulins mediate the effector phase of humoral immunity, which results in
   4155..4276    +  polyA_signal   SV40 poly(A) signal: SV40 polyadenylation signal
   4485..5073    -  rep_origin     ori: high-copy-number ColE1/pMB1/pBR322/pUC origin of replication
   5244..6104    -  CDS            AmpR: β-lactamase; bla; confers resistance to ampicillin, carbenicillin, and related antibiotics
   6105..6209    -  promoter       AmpR promoter: bla
   6304..6339    +  CDS            rop (fragment): Rop protein, which maintains plasmids at low copy number; rop
   6362..6692    +  promoter       SV40 promoter: SV40 enhancer and early promoter
   6815..6914    +  misc_feature   bom (fragment): basis of mobility region from pBR322
   6942..7370    -  rep_origin     f1 ori (sequence partly withheld): f1 bacteriophage origin of replication; arrow indicates direction of (+) strand synthesis
   7374..7531    -  CDS            lacZα (fragment): LacZα fragment of β-galactosidase; lacZ fragment
>Addgene plasmid #72174 | Sema6d.z-Fc-His | depositor full sequence | sequence record 131360 | Full Sequence
GTCGAGGTCTCGACGGTATCGATTGACATTGATTATTGACTAGCTAGTTATTAATAGTAATCAATTACGG
GGTCATTAGTTCATAGCCCATATATGGAGTTCCGCGTTACATAACTTACGGTAAATGGCCCGCCTGGCTG
ACCGCCCAACGACCCCCGCCCATTGACGTCAATAATGACGTATGTTCCCATAGTAACGCCAATAGGGACT
TTCCATTGACGTCAATGGGTGGAGTATTTACGGTAAACTGCCCACTTGGCAGTACATCAAGTGTATCATA
TGCCAAGTCCGCCCCCTATTGACGTCAATGACGGTAAATGGCCCGCCTGGCATTATGCCCAGTACATGAC
CTTACGGGACTTTCCTACTTGGCAGTACATCTACGTATTAGTCATCGCTATTACCATGGTGATGCGGTTT
TGGCAGTACACCAATGGGCGTGGATAGCGGTTTGACTCACGGGGATTTCCAAGTCTCCACCCCATTGACG
TCAATGGGAGTTTGTTTTGGCACCAAAATCAACGGGACTTTCCAAAATGTCGTAATAACCCCGCCCCGTT
GACGCAAATGGGCGGTAGGCGTGTACGGTGGGAGGTCTATATAAGCAGAGCTCGTTTAGTGAACCGTCAG
ATCGCCTGGAGACGCCATCCACGCTGTTTTGACCTCCATAGAAGACACCGGGACCGATCCAGCCTCCGCG
GCCGGGAACGGTGCATTGGAACGCGGATTCCCCGTGCCAAGAGTGACGTAAGTACCGCCTATAGACTCTA
TAGGCACACCCCTTTGGCTCTTATGCATGCTATACTGTTTTTGGCTTGGGGCCTATACACCCCCGCTTCC
ATATGCTATAGGTGATGGTATAGCTTAGCCTATAGGTGTGGGTTATTGACCATTATTGACCACTCCCCTA
TTGGTGACGATACTTTCCATTACTAATCCATAACATGGCTCTTTGCCACAACTATCTCTATTGGCTATAT
GCCAATACTCTGTCCTTCAGAGACTGACACGGACTCTGTATTTTTACAGGATGGGGTCCCATTTATTATT
TACAAATTCACATATACAACAACGCCGTCCCCCGTGCCCGCAGTTTTTATTAAACATAGCGTGGGATCTC
CACGCGAATCTCGGGTACGTGTTCCGGACATGGGCTCTTCTCCGGTAGCGGCGGAGCTTCCACATCCGAG
CCCTGGTCCCATGCCTCCAGCGGCTCATGGTCGCTCGGCAGCTCCTTGCTCCTAACAGTGGAGGCCAGAC
TTAGGCACAGCACAATGCCCACCACCACCAGTGTGCCGCACAAGGCCGTGGCGGTAGGGTATGTGTCTGA
AAATGAGCTCGGAGATTGGGCTCGCACCGCTGACGCAGATGGAAGACTTAAGGCAGCGGCAGAAGAAGAT
GCAGGCAGCTGAGTTGTTGTATTCTGATAAGAGTCAGAGGTAACTCCCGTTGCGGTGCTGTTAACGGTGG
AGGGCAGTGTAGTCTGAGCAGTACTCGTTGCTGCCGCGCGCGCCACCAGACATAATAGCTGACAGACTAA
CAGACTGTTCCTTTCCATGGGTCTTTTCTGCAGAAGCTTGAATTCTCGAGGATCCGCGGCCGCGCCACCA
TGGGGTTCCTTCTGCTTTGGTTCTGCGTGCTGTTCCTTCTGGTCTCCAGGTTACGGGCGGTCAGCTTCCC
AGAAGACGATGAGCCCCTCAACACGGTTGACTATCACTATTCAAGGCAATATCCGGTTTTTAGAGGACGC
CCTTCAGGCAACGAATCGCAGCACAGGCTGGACTTTCAGCTGATGTTGAAAATTCGAGACACACTTTATA
TTGCTGGCAGGGATCAAGTCTATACAGTGAACTTAAATGAAATCCCCCAAACAGAGGTGATACCAAGCAA
GAAGCTGACGTGGAGGTCCAGACAGCAGGATCGAGAAAATTGTGCTATGAAAGGCAAGCATAAAGATGAA
TGCCACAACTTCATCAAAGTCTTTGTCCCAAGAAATGATGAGATGGTTTTTGTCTGTGGTACCAATGCTT
TCAACCCGATGTGCAGATACTATAGGTTGAGAACGTTAGAGTATGATGGGGAAGAAATTAGTGGCCTGGC
ACGATGCCCGTTTGATGCCCGACAAACCAATGTCGCCCTCTTTGCTGATGGAAAACTCTATTCTGCCACA
GTGGCTGATTTCCTGGCCAGTGATGCTGTCATTTACAGAAGCATGGGAGATGGATCTGCCCTTCGCACAA
TAAAATACGATTCCAAGTGGATCAAAGAACCACACTTCCTCCATGCCATAGAATATGGAAACTATGTCTA
TTTCTTCTTCAGAGAAATCGCCGTGGAACATAATAACTTAGGCAAGGCTGTGTATTCCCGCGTGGCTCGC
ATTTGTAAAAACGACATGGGTGGCTCACAGCGGGTCCTGGAGAAACACTGGACTTCCTTCCTTAAGGCTC
GGCTGAACTGCTCCGTTCCTGGAGATTCCTTTTTCTACTTCGACGTCCTGCAGTCTATAACAGACATAAT
CCAAATCAATGGCATCCCCACTGTGGTTGGGGTCTTCACCACACAGCTCAACAGCATTCCTGGTTCTGCA
GTCTGTGCCTTTAGCATGGACGACATTGAGAAAGTGTTCAAAGGGCGGTTCAAAGAGCAGAAAACCCCAG
ACTCTGTTTGGACAGCAGTTCCCGAAGACAAAGTACCAAAACCAAGGCCTGGCTGTTGTGCCAAACACGG
CCTCGCAGAAGCTTACAAGACCTCCATCGACTTTCCAGATGACACCCTGGCTTTCATCAAGTCCCACCCG
CTGATGGACTCTGCCGTCCCACCCATTGCCGATGAGCCCTGGTTCACAAAGACACGGGTCAGGTACAGGT
TGACAGCCATCGAAGTGGACCGTTCAGCAGGGCCATACCAAAACTACACAGTCATCTTTGTTGGCTCTGA
AGCTGGCGTGGTACTTAAAGTTTTGGCAAAGACCAGTCCTTTCTCTCTGAATGACAGTGTATTACTCGAA
GAGATTGAAGCTTATAACCCAGCCAAGTGCAGCGCCGAGAGTGAGGAGGACAGAAAGGTGGTCTCATCAC
AGCTGGACAAGGATCACCATGCTTTATACGTGGCCTTCTCTAGCTGCGTGGTCCGCATCCCCCTCAGCCG
CTGTGAGCGCTACGGATCGTGTAAAAAGTCTTGCATTGCATCACGTGACCCGTACTGTGGTTGGTTAAGC
CAGGGAGTTTGTGAGAGAGTGACCCTAGGGATGCTCCCTGGAGGATATGAGCAGGACACGGAGTACGGCA
ACACAGCCCACCTAGGGGACTGCCACGAAAGTTTGCCTCCTTCAACTACACCAGATTACAAAATATTTGG
CGGTCCAACATCTGGTGTACGGTGGGAAGTCCAGTCTGGAGAATCCAATCAGATGGTCACTAGTGACAAA
ACTCACACATGCCCACCGTGCCCAGCACCTGAACTCCTGGGGGGACCGTCAGTCTTCCTCTTCCCCCCAA
AACCCAAGGACACCCTCATGATCTCCCGGACCCCTGAGGTCACATGCGTGGTGGTGGACGTGAGCCACGA
AGACCCTGAGGTCAAGTTCAACTGGTACGTGGACGGCGTGGAGGTGCATAATGCCAAGACAAAGCCGCGG
GAGGAGCAGTACAACAGCACGTACCGTGTGGTCAGCGTCCTCACCGTCCTGCACCAGGACTGGCTGAATG
GCAAGGAGTACAAGTGCAAGGTCTCCAACAAAGCCCTCCCAGCCCCCATCGAGAAAACCATCTCCAAAGC
CAAAGGGCAGCCCCGAGAACCACAGGTGTATACCCTGCCCCCATCCCGGGATGAGCTGACCAAGAACCAG
GTCAGCCTGACCTGCCTGGTCAAAGGCTTCTATCCCAGCGACATCGCCGTGGAGTGGGAGAGCAATGGGC
AGCCGGAGAACAACTACAAGACCACGCCTCCCGTGCTGGACTCCGACGGCTCCTTCTTCCTCTACAGCAA
GCTCACCGTGGACAAGAGCAGGTGGCAGCAGGGGAACGTCTTCTCATGCTCCGTGATGCATGAGGCTCTG
CACAACCACTACACGCAGAAGAGCCTCTCCCTGTCTCCGGGTAAAGGCGGCCATCATCACCATCACCATT
AATCTAGAGATCTTATTAAAGCAGAACTTGTTTATTGCAGCTTATAATGGTTACAAATAAAGCAATAGCA
TCACAAATTTCACAAATAAAGCATTTTTTTCACTGCATTCTAGTTGTGGTTTGTCCAAACTCATCAATGT
ATCTTATCATGTCTGGTCGACTCTAGCTAGACTCTTCCGCTTCCTCGCTCACTGACTCGCTGCGCTCGGT
CGTTCGGCTGCGGCGAGCGGTATCAGCTCACTCAAAGGCGGTAATACGGTTATCCACAGAATCAGGGGAT
AACGCAGGAAAGAACATGTGAGCAAAAGGCCAGCAAAAGGCCAGGAACCGTAAAAAGGCCGCGTTGCTGG
CGTTTTTCCATAGGCTCCGCCCCCCTGACGAGCATCACAAAAATCGACGCTCAAGTCAGAGGTGGCGAAA
CCCGACAGGACTATAAAGATACCAGGCGTTTCCCCCTGGAAGCTCCCTCGTGCGCTCTCCTGTTCCGACC
CTGCCGCTTACCGGATACCTGTCCGCCTTTCTCCCTTCGGGAAGCGTGGCGCTTTCTCATAGCTCACGCT
GTAGGTATCTCAGTTCGGTGTAGGTCGTTCGCTCCAAGCTGGGCTGTGTGCACGAACCCCCCGTTCAGCC
CGACCGCTGCGCCTTATCCGGTAACTATCGTCTTGAGTCCAACCCGGTAAGACACGACTTATCGCCACTG
GCAGCAGCCACTGGTAACAGGATTAGCAGAGCGAGGTATGTAGGCGGTGCTACAGAGTTCTTGAAGTGGT
GGCCTAACTACGGCTACACTAGAAGAACAGTATTTGGTATCTGCGCTCTGCTGAAGCCAGTTACCTTCGG
AAAAAGAGTTGGTAGCTCTTGATCCGGCAAACAAACCACCGCTGGTAGCGGTGGTTTTTTTGTTTGCAAG
CAGCAGATTACGCGCAGAAAAAAAGGATCTCAAGAAGATCCTTTGATCTTTTCTACGGGGTCTGACGCTC
AGTGGAACGAAAACTCACGTTAAGGGATTTTGGTCATGAGATTATCAAAAAGGATCTTCACCTAGATCCT
TTTAAATTAAAAATGAAGTTTTAAATCAATCTAAAGTATATATGAGTAAACTTGGTCTGACAGTTACCAA
TGCTTAATCAGTGAGGCACCTATCTCAGCGATCTGTCTATTTCGTTCATCCATAGTTGCCTGACTCCCCG
TCGTGTAGATAACTACGATACGGGAGGGCTTACCATCTGGCCCCAGTGCTGCAATGATACCGCGAGACCC
ACGCTCACCGGCTCCAGATTTATCAGCAATAAACCAGCCAGCCGGAAGGGCCGAGCGCAGAAGTGGTCCT
GCAACTTTATCCGCCTCCATCCAGTCTATTAATTGTTGCCGGGAAGCTAGAGTAAGTAGTTCGCCAGTTA
ATAGTTTGCGCAACGTTGTTGCCATTGCTACAGGCATCGTGGTGTCACGCTCGTCGTTTGGTATGGCTTC
ATTCAGCTCCGGTTCCCAACGATCAAGGCGAGTTACATGATCCCCCATGTTGTGCAAAAAAGCGGTTAGC
TCCTTCGGTCCTCCGATCGTTGTCAGAAGTAAGTTGGCCGCAGTGTTATCACTCATGGTTATGGCAGCAC
TGCATAATTCTCTTACTGTCATGCCATCCGTAAGATGCTTTTCTGTGACTGGTGAGTACTCAACCAAGTC
ATTCTGAGAATAGTGTATGCGGCGACCGAGTTGCTCTTGCCCGGCGTCAATACGGGATAATACCGCGCCA
CATAGCAGAACTTTAAAAGTGCTCATCATTGGAAAACGTTCTTCGGGGCGAAAACTCTCAAGGATCTTAC
CGCTGTTGAGATCCAGTTCGATGTAACCCACTCGTGCACCCAACTGATCTTCAGCATCTTTTACTTTCAC
CAGCGTTTCTGGGTGAGCAAAAACAGGAAGGCAAAATGCCGCAAAAAAGGGAATAAGGGCGACACGGAAA
TGTTGAATACTCATACTCTTCCTTTTTCAATATTATTGAAGCATTTATCAGGGTTATTGTCTCATGAGCG
GATACATATTTGAATGTATTTAGAAAAATAAACAAATAGGGGTTCCGCGCACATTTCCCCGAAAAGTGCC
ACCTGACGTCTAAGAAACCATTATTATCATGACATTAACCTATAAAAATAGGCGTATCACGAGGCCCTTT
CGTCTCGCGCGTTTCGGTGATGACGGTGAAAACCTCTGACACATGCAGCTCCCGGAGGAATGTGTGTCAG
TTAGGGTGTGGAAAGTCCCCAGGCTCCCCAGGCAGGCAGAAGTATGCAAAGCATGCATCTCAATTAGTCA
GCAACCAGGTGTGGAAAGTCCCCAGGCTCCCCAGCAGGCAGAAGTATGCAAAGCATGCATCTCAATTAGT
CAGCAACCATAGTCCCGCCCCTAACTCCGCCCATCCCGCCCCTAACTCCGCCCAGTTCCGCCCATTCTCC
GCCCCATGGCTGACTAATTTTTTTTATTTATGCAGAGGCCGAGGCCGCCTCTGCCTCTGAGCTATTCCAG
AAGTAGTGAGGAGGCTTTTTTGGAGGCCTAGGCTTTTGCAAAAAGCTCCCGGGAGCTTGTATATCCATTT
TCGTCCCGGAGACGGTCACAGCTTGTCTGTAAGCGGATGCCGGGAGCAGACAAGCCCGTCAGGGCGCGTC
AGCGGGTGTTGGCGGGTGTCGGGGCTGGCTTAACTATGCGGCATCAGAGCAGATTGTACTGAGAGTGCAC
CATATGCGGTGTGAAATACCGCACAGATGCGTAAGGAGAAAATACCGCATCAGGAAATTGTAAGCGTTAA
TATTTTGTTAAAATTCGCGTTAAATTTTTGTTAAATCAGCTCATTTTTTAACCAATAGGCCGAAATCGGC
AAAATCCCTTATAAATCAAAAGAATAGACCGAGATAGGGT
[37 nt withheld, positions 7041-7077]
AAAGAACGTGGACTCCAACGTCAAAGG
[49 nt withheld, positions 7105-7153]
T
[91 nt withheld, positions 7155-7245]
G
[124 nt withheld, positions 7247-7370]
CCATTCGCCATTCAGGCTGCGCAACTGTTGGGAAGGGCGATCGGTGCGGGCCTCTTCGCTATTACGCCAG
CTGGCGAAAGGGGGATGTGCTGCAAGGCGATTAAGTTGGGTAACGCCAGGGTTTTCCCAGTCACGACGTT
GTAAAACGACGGCCAGTGAATT
