>Addgene plasmid #72174 | Sema6d.z-Fc-His | addgene partial sequence | sequence record 137124 | pMRB101-F 5'-aagatgcaggcagctgagtt-3'
ACGGTGGAGGGCAGTGTAGTCTGAGCAGTACTCGTTGCTGCCGCGCGCGCCACCAGACATAATAGCTGAC
AGACTAACAGACTGTTCCTTTCCATGGGTCTTTTCTGCAGAAGCTTGAATTCTCGAGGATCCGCGGCCGC
GCCACCATGGGGTTCCTTCTGCTTTGGTTCTGCGTGCTGTTCCTTCTGGTCTCCAGGTTACGGGCGGTCA
GCTTCCCAGAAGACGATGAGCCCCTCAACACGGTTGACTATCACTATTCAAGGCAATATCCGGTTTTTAG
AGGACGCCCTTCAGGCAACGAATCGCAGCACAGGCTGGACTTTCAGCTGATGTTGAAAATTCGAGACACA
CTTTATATTGCTGGCAGGGATCAAGTCTATACAGTGAACTTAAATGAAATCCCCCAAACAGAGGTGATAC
CAAGCAAGAAGCTGACGTGGAGGTCCAGACAGCAGGATCGAGAAAATTGTGCTATGAAAGGCAAGCATAA
AGATGAATGCCACAACTTCATCAAAGTCTTTGTCCCAAGAAATGATGAGATGGTTTTTGTCTGTGGTACC
AATGCTTTCAACCCGATGTGCAGATACTATAGGTTGAGAACGTTAGAGTATGATGGGGAAGAAATTAGTG
GCCTGGCACGATGCCCGTTTGATGCCCGACAAACCAATGTCGCCCTCTTTGCTGATGGAAAACTCTATTC
TGCCACAGTGGCTGATTTCCTGGCCAGTGATGCTGTCATTTACAGAAGCATGG
