>Addgene plasmid #72174 | Sema6d.z-Fc-His | addgene partial sequence | sequence record 137125 | SV40pA-R 5'-GAAATTTGTGATGCTATTGC-3'
ATAAGATCTCTAGATTAATGGTGATGGTGATGATGGCCGCCTTTACCCGGAGACAGGGAGAGGCTCTTCT
GCGTGTAGTGGTTGTGCAGAGCCTCATGCATCACGGAGCATGAGAAGACGTTCCCCTGCTGCCACCTGCT
CTTGTCCACGGTGAGCTTGCTGTAGAGGAAGAAGGAGCCGTCGGAGTCCAGCACGGGAGGCGTGGTCTTG
TAGTTGTTCTCCGGCTGCCCATTGCTCTCCCACTCCACGGCGATGTCGCTGGGATAGAAGCCTTTGACCA
GGCAGGTCAGGCTGACCTGGTTCTTGGTCAGCTCATCCCGGGATGGGGGCAGGGTATACACCTGTGGTTC
TCGGGGCTGCCCTTTGGCTTTGGAGATGGTTTTCTCGATGGGGGCTGGGAGGGCTTTGTTGGAGACCTTG
CACTTGTACTCCTTGCCATTCAGCCAGTCCTGGTGCAGGACGGTGAGGACGCTGACCACACGGTACGTGC
TGTTGTACTGCTCCTCCCGCGGCTTTGTCTTGGCATTATGCACCTCCACGCCGTCCACGTACCAGTTGAA
CTTGACCTCAGGGTCTTCGTGGCTCACGTCCACCACCACGCATGTGACCTCAGGGGTCCGGGAGATCATG
AGGGTGTCCTTGGGTTTTGGGGGGAAGAGGAAGACTGACGGTCCCCCCAGGAGTTCAGGTGCTGGGCACG
GTGGGCATGTGTGAGTTTTGTCACTAGTGACCATCTGATTGGATTCTCCAGACTGGACTTCCCACCGTAC
ACCAGATGTTGGACCGCCAAATATTTTGTAATCTGGTGTAGTTGAAGGAGGCAAACTTTCGTGGCAGTCC
CCTAG
